Addgene plasmid #67086: pCellFree_G03 CALR
Purpose: Standard for cell-free expression benchmarking.
Depositing lab: Kirill Alexandrov. Depositing organization: University of Queensland. Publication: Performance benchmarking of four cell-free protein expression systems. Gagoski D, Polinkovsky ME, Mureev S, Kunert A, Johnston W, Gambin Y, Alexandrov K. Biotechnol Bioeng. 2015 Aug 24. doi: 10.1002/bit.25814. PubMed 26301602.
Backbone
  Vector backbone: pCellFree_G03
  Vector type: Cell-free expression
Growth in bacteria
  Bacterial resistance: Ampicillin, 100 μg/mL
  Growth temperature: 37°C
  Growth strain: DH5alpha
  Copy number: High Copy
Gene/Insert
  Gene/Insert name: CALR (alt name: Calreticulin)
  Species: H. sapiens (human)
  Entrez Gene: CALR (a.k.a. CALR1, CRT, HEL-S-99n, RO, SSA, cC1qR)
  Promoter: T7
  Tag / fusion protein: His (N terminal on backbone); EGFP (N terminal on backbone)
  Cloning method: Gateway Cloning
  Sequencing primers: 5′ EGFP-C; 3′ T7 terminal
Terms and licenses: Academic/Nonprofit Terms; Industry Terms: Not Available to Industry
How to cite: pCellFree_G03 CALR was a gift from Kirill Alexandrov (Addgene plasmid # 67086 ; http://n2t.net/addgene:67086 ; RRID:Addgene_67086)
