[The description below was written by a language model from this plasmid's Addgene catalogue record.]
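Description:
pCellFree_G03 CALR is a cell-free expression plasmid built on the pCellFree_G03 backbone and carrying the human calreticulin gene (CALR). It is maintained in E. coli as a high-copy plasmid under ampicillin selection. The record does not name the origin of replication, and no feature table is provided, so the finer layout of the vector, including any translation-enhancing leader sequences upstream of the open reading frame, cannot be described from the available information.

The CALR coding sequence was introduced by Gateway recombination cloning and sits downstream of a T7 promoter, so transcription depends on T7 RNA polymerase supplied in the reaction. The backbone contributes two N-terminal fusion partners, a His tag and EGFP, so the product is a His-EGFP-calreticulin fusion. The His tag allows affinity capture or detection of the product, while EGFP gives a fluorescent readout of how much fusion protein has been made. The listed sequencing primers, one reading out of the C-terminal end of EGFP and one at the T7 terminator, are consistent with the insert lying between the EGFP tag and a T7 terminator.

The stated purpose of the construct is to serve as a standard for benchmarking cell-free expression. It comes from a study that compared the performance of four cell-free protein expression systems, where a defined template such as this tagged human protein lets expression be compared across different lysates.
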