>Addgene plasmid #67086 | pCellFree_G03 CALR | addgene partial sequence | sequence record 120140 | T7term 5'-GCTAGTTATTGCTCAGCGG-3'
GGTACCACGCGTACCCAACACACGGACACATGCACGAACACGCATGCAGAGAGATCATACATCATCTATA
GAGAAGTACACGTAAAAGTAAGACTCGTCGTCTGCCAGCTACAACCGAGAAGGCGACGTGAAAGGAACAA
GAAAGGAGGAGGAGGGCGGCCGCTTACACCACTTTGTACAAGAAAGTTGGGAACAGCTCGTCCTTGGCCT
GGCCGGGGACATCTTCCTCCTCATCTTCCTCCTTGTCCTCCTCATCCTCCTCATCCTCATCTTTGTCCTC
ATCATCCTCCTTGTCCTCTGCCTCCTCCTCCTCTTTGCGTTTCTTGTCTTCTTCCTCCTCCTTAAGCCTC
TGCTCCTCGTCCTGTTTGTCCTTCATTTGTTTCTCTGCTGCCTTTGTTACGCCCCACGTCTCGTTGCCAA
ACTCCTCAGCGTATGCCTCATCGTTGGTGATGAGGAAGTTGTCAAAGATGGTGCCAGACTTGACCTGCCA
GAGGTCCAGGCCCAGCACGCCAAAGTTATCATAGGCATAGATACTGGGATCGGGAGAATACTCGGGGTTG
TCAATTTCTGGGTGGATCCAAGTGCCCTTGTAATCTGGGTTGTCGATCTGCCGGGGCTTCCACTCACCCT
TGTACTCAGGGTTCTGAATCACTGGGGGTTCCCACTCTCCGTCCATCTCTTCATCCCAGTCCTCGGGCTT
CTTAGCATCAGGGTCAGGGATATGCTCGGGCTTGTCCCAGTCCTCAGGCTTGGAGTCTGTGGGATCATCG
ATCTTGGCCCGCTCATCCCAGTCTTCCGGTTTTGAAGCAT
