>Addgene plasmid #67086 | pCellFree_G03 CALR | addgene partial sequence | sequence record 120142 | EGFP-N 5'-CGTCGCCGTCCAGCTCGACCAG-3'
GCTCTCGCCCTTGCTTGTGCCGTGGTGATGGTGGTGATGGTGGTGACCAGAGGTGCCCATGGTTTTCACT
TACGTGTTTAATGTCTTTACAGACTTTATACATTACTGTCATGGTTAAATAAAATAAAATAAAATAAAAT
AAAATAAAATAAAATAAAATAAAATAAAATAAAATAAACTTAAGATGTCCCTATAGTGAGTCGTATTAGA
CGTCAGGTGGCACTTTTCGGGGAAATGTGCGCGGAACCCCTATTTGTTTATTTTTCTAAATACATTCAAA
TATGTATCCGCTCATGAGACAATAACCCTGATAAATGCTTCAATAATATTGAAAAAGGAAGAGTATGAGT
ATTCAACATTTCCGTGTCGCCCTTATTCCCTTTTTTGCGGCATTTTGCCTTCCTGTTTTTGCTCACCCAG
AAACGCTGGTGAAAGTAAAAGATGCTGAAGATCAGTTGGGTGCACGAGTGGGTTACATCGAACTGGATCT
CAACAGCGGTAAGATCCTTGAGAGTTTTCGCCCCGAAGAACGTTTTCCAATGATGAGCACTTTTAAAGTT
CTGCTATGTGGCGCGGTATTATCCCGTATTGACGCCGGGCAAGAGCAACTCGGTCGCCGCATACACTATT
CTCAGAATGACTTGGTTGAGTACTCACCAGTCACAGAAAAGCATCTTACGGATGGCATGACAGTAAGAGA
ATTATGCAGTGCTGCCATAACCATGAGTGATAACACTGCGGCCAACTTACTTCTGACAACGATCGGAGGA
CCGAAGGAGCTAACCGCTTTTTTGCACAACATGGGGGATCATGTAACTCGCCTTGATCGTTGGGAACCGG
AGCTGAATGAAGCCATACCAAACGACGAGCGTGACACCACGATGCCTGTAGCAATGGCAACAACGTTGCG
CAAACTATTAACTGGCGAACTACTTACTCTAGCTTCCCGGCAACAATTAATAGACTGGATGGAGGCGGAT
